Addgene plasmid #184657: pLPC-Flag.Mm.Epc1-EPcA
Purpose: Retroviral expression of mouse Epc1 EPcA
Depositing lab: Agnel Sfeir. Depositing organization: Memorial Sloan-Kettering Cancer Center. Publication: Rap1 regulates TIP60 function during fate transition between two-cell-like and pluripotent states. Barry RM, Sacco O, Mameri A, Stojaspal M, Kartsonis W, Shah P, De Ioannes P, Hofr C, Cote J, Sfeir A. Genes Dev. 2022 Feb 24. pii: gad.349039.121. doi: 10.1101/gad.349039.121. PubMed 35210222.
Backbone
  Vector backbone: pLPC
  Backbone size w/o insert (bp): 5701
  Total vector size (bp): 6523
  Vector type: Mammalian Expression, Retroviral
  Selectable markers: Puromycin
Growth in bacteria
  Bacterial resistance: Ampicillin, 100 μg/mL
  Growth temperature: 37°C
  Growth strain: NEB Stable
  Copy number: Unknown
Gene/Insert
  Gene/Insert name: Epc1
  Species: M. musculus (mouse)
  Mutation: Epc1-EPcA
  Entrez Gene: Epc1 (a.k.a. 2400007E14Rik, 5730566F07Rik, A930032N02Rik, mir-1893)
  Promoter: CMV
  Tag / fusion protein: FLAG (N terminal on backbone)
  Cloning method: Restriction Enzyme; 5′ cloning site BamHI (unknown if destroyed); 3′ cloning site EcoRI (unknown if destroyed)
  Sequencing primers: 5′ GGATCCAGTAAACTGTCGTTTCGG; 3′ AAGCTAGCTTGCCAAACCTACAGG
Terms and licenses: Academic/Nonprofit Terms; Industry Terms: Not Available to Industry
Depositor comments: Please visit https://www.biorxiv.org/content/10.1101/2021.11.02.467017v1 for bioRxiv preprint.
How to cite: pLPC-Flag.Mm.Epc1-EPcA was a gift from Agnel Sfeir (Addgene plasmid # 184657 ; http://n2t.net/addgene:184657 ; RRID:Addgene_184657)
