[The description below was written by a language model from this plasmid's Addgene catalogue record and pLannotate feature annotations shown in this document.]
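Description:
pLPC-Flag.Mm.Epc1-EPcA is a 6.5 kb Moloney murine leukemia virus-based retroviral vector for expressing a FLAG-tagged fragment of mouse Epc1 in mammalian cells. It is built on the pLPC backbone and is propagated in E. coli through a high-copy ColE1/pUC-type origin with ampicillin selection (β-lactamase under its own promoter). The proviral region is bounded by MMLV long terminal repeats and carries a Ψ packaging signal followed by a truncated, start-codon-deficient gag segment. These elements allow the transcript to be encapsidated when the plasmid is introduced into a packaging cell line that supplies the viral proteins in trans.

Within the provirus, the puromycin N-acetyltransferase gene sits directly downstream of the gag fragment, where it is presumably transcribed from the 5′ LTR, and allows selection of transduced cells. An internal human CMV immediate-early enhancer/promoter then drives the payload. This is a short FLAG epitope (annotated as a fragment of 3xFLAG, consistent with a single backbone-encoded N-terminal tag) fused to an approximately 820 bp portion of Epc1 cloned between BamHI and EcoRI sites. The record labels this portion as the EPcA region rather than the full-length protein. A T7 promoter lies just upstream of the tag. The small HIV-1 LTR, bom and lacI fragments in the annotation are likely incidental sequence matches or backbone remnants.

Epc1 is a component of the NuA4/TIP60 histone acetyltransferase complex. The associated study concerns Rap1 regulation of TIP60 function during transitions between two-cell-like and pluripotent states. The construct is therefore suited to stable expression of the isolated EPcA domain for detection or pull-down through the FLAG tag, although the record does not state the specific experiments.
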