Features (pLannotate 1.2.2; 17 found; start..end, strand, type, name):
    182..770     -  rep_origin     ori: high-copy-number ColE1/pMB1/pBR322/pUC origin of replication
    930..1790    -  CDS            AmpR: β-lactamase; bla; confers resistance to ampicillin, carbenicillin, and related antibiotics
   1791..1895    -  promoter       AmpR promoter: bla
   1926..2395    +  LTR            LTR: long terminal repeat from Moloney murine leukemia virus
   2519..2793    +  misc_feature   MESV Ψ (fragment): packaging signal of murine embryonic stem cell virus
   2860..3276    +  CDS            gag (truncated): truncated Moloney murine leukemia virus (MMLV) gag gene lacking the start codon
   3294..3893    +  CDS            PuroR: puromycin N-acetyltransferase; pac from Streptomyces alboniger; confers resistance to puromycin
   3966..4018    -  misc_feature   bom (fragment): basis of mobility region from pBR322
   4173..4552    +  enhancer       CMV enhancer: human cytomegalovirus immediate early enhancer
   4553..4756    +  promoter       CMV promoter: human cytomegalovirus (CMV) immediate early promoter
   4752..4785    +  LTR            5' LTR (truncated) (fragment): truncated 5' long terminal repeat (LTR) from HIV-1
   4801..4819    +  promoter       T7 promoter: promoter for bacteriophage T7 RNA polymerase
   4859..4883    +  CDS            3xFLAG (fragment): three tandem FLAG® epitope tags
   4890..5711    +  CDS            Epc1 (fragment): EPC1_MOUSE - Experimental evidence at protein level: Swiss-Prot protein existence level 1. Component of the NuA4 histone acetyltransferase (HAT) complex which is involved in transcriptional activation of select genes principally by acetylation of nucleosomal histones H4 and H2A. This modification may both alter nucleosome - DNA interactions and promote interaction of the modified histones with other proteins which positively regulate transcription. This complex may be required for the activation of transcriptional programs associated with oncogene and proto-oncogene mediated growth induction,
   5813..5934    +  LTR            3' LTR (ΔU3) (fragment): self-inactivating 3' long terminal repeat (LTR) from Moloney murine leukemia virus
   5935..6404    +  LTR            LTR: long terminal repeat from Moloney murine leukemia virus
   6470..6522    -  CDS            lacI (fragment): lac repressor; lacI; The lac repressor binds to the lac operator to inhibit transcription in E. coli. This inhibition can be relieved by adding lactose or isopropyl-β-D-thiogalactopyranoside (IPTG).
>Addgene plasmid #184657 | pLPC-Flag.Mm.Epc1-EPcA | addgene full sequence | sequence record 362572 | Addgene NGS Result
CTTCCGCTTCCTCGCTCACTGACTCGCTGCGCTCGGTCGTTCGGCTGCGGCGAGCGGTATCAGCTCACTC
AAAGGCGGTAATACGGTTATCCACAGAATCAGGGGATAACGCAGGAAAGAACATGTGAGCAAAAGGCCAG
CAAAAGGCCAGGAACCGTAAAAAGGCCGCGTTGCTGGCGTTTTTCCATAGGCTCCGCCCCCCTGACGAGC
ATCACAAAAATCGACGCTCAAGTCAGAGGTGGCGAAACCCGACAGGACTATAAAGATACCAGGCGTTTCC
CCCTGGAAGCTCCCTCGTGCGCTCTCCTGTTCCGACCCTGCCGCTTACCGGATACCTGTCCGCCTTTCTC
CCTTCGGGAAGCGTGGCGCTTTCTCATAGCTCACGCTGTAGGTATCTCAGTTCGGTGTAGGTCGTTCGCT
CCAAGCTGGGCTGTGTGCACGAACCCCCCGTTCAGCCCGACCGCTGCGCCTTATCCGGTAACTATCGTCT
TGAGTCCAACCCGGTAAGACACGACTTATCGCCACTGGCAGCAGCCACTGGTAACAGGATTAGCAGAGCG
AGGTATGTAGGCGGTGCTACAGAGTTCTTGAAGTGGTGGCCTAACTACGGCTACACTAGAAGAACAGTAT
TTGGTATCTGCGCTCTGCTGAAGCCAGTTACCTTCGGAAAAAGAGTTGGTAGCTCTTGATCCGGCAAACA
AACCACCGCTGGTAGCGGTGGTTTTTTTGTTTGCAAGCAGCAGATTACGCGCAGAAAAAAAGGATCTCAA
GAAGATCCTTTGATCTTTTCTACGGGGTCTGACGCTCAGTGGAACGAAAACTCACGTTAAGGGATTTTGG
TCATGAGATTATCAAAAAGGATCTTCACCTAGATCCTTTTGCGGCCGCAAATCAATCTAAAGTATATATG
AGTAAACTTGGTCTGACAGTTACCAATGCTTAATCAGTGAGGCACCTATCTCAGCGATCTGTCTATTTCG
TTCATCCATAGTTGCCTGACTCCCCGTCGTGTAGATAACTACGATACGGGAGGGCTTACCATCTGGCCCC
AGTGCTGCAATGATACCGCGAGACCCACGCTCACCGGCTCCAGATTTATCAGCAATAAACCAGCCAGCCG
GAAGGGCCGAGCGCAGAAGTGGTCCTGCAACTTTATCCGCCTCCATCCAGTCTATTAATTGTTGCCGGGA
AGCTAGAGTAAGTAGTTCGCCAGTTAATAGTTTGCGCAACGTTGTTGCCATTGCTACAGGCATCGTGGTG
TCACGCTCGTCGTTTGGTATGGCTTCATTCAGCTCCGGTTCCCAACGATCAAGGCGAGTTACATGATCCC
CCATGTTGTGCAAAAAAGCGGTTAGCTCCTTCGGTCCTCCGATCGTTGTCAGAAGTAAGTTGGCCGCAGT
GTTATCACTCATGGTTATGGCAGCACTGCATAATTCTCTTACTGTCATGCCATCCGTAAGATGCTTTTCT
GTGACTGGTGAGTACTCAACCAAGTCATTCTGAGAATAGTGTATGCGGCGACCGAGTTGCTCTTGCCCGG
CGTCAATACGGGATAATACCGCGCCACATAGCAGAACTTTAAAAGTGCTCATCATTGGAAAACGTTCTTC
GGGGCGAAAACTCTCAAGGATCTTACCGCTGTTGAGATCCAGTTCGATGTAACCCACTCGTGCACCCAAC
TGATCTTCAGCATCTTTTACTTTCACCAGCGTTTCTGGGTGAGCAAAAACAGGAAGGCAAAATGCCGCAA
AAAAGGGAATAAGGGCGACACGGAAATGTTGAATACTCATACTCTTCCTTTTTCAATATTATTGAAGCAT
TTATCAGGGTTATTGTCTCATGAGCGGATACATATTTGAATGTATTTAGAAAAATAAACAAATAGGGGTT
CCGCGCACATTTCCCCGAAAAGTGCCACCTGCAGCCTGAATATGGGCCAAACAGGATATCTGTGGTAAGC
AGTTCCTGCCCCGGCTCAGGGCCAAGAACAGATGGAACAGCTGAATATGGGCCAAACAGGATATCTGTGG
TAAGCAGTTCCTGCCCCGGCTCAGGGCCAAGAACAGATGGTCCCCAGATGCGGTCCAGCCCTCAGCAGTT
TCTAGAGAACCATCAGATGTTTCCAGGGTGCCCCAAGGACCTGAAATGACCCTGTGCCTTATTTGAACTA
ACCAATCAGTTCGCTTCTCGCTTCTGTTCGCGCGCTTCTGCTCCCCGAGCTCAATAAAAGAGCCCACAAC
CCCTCACTCGGGGCGCCAGTCCTCCGATTGACTGAGTCGCCCGGGTACCCGTGTATCCAATAAACCCTCT
TGCAGTTGCATCCGACTTGTGGTCTCGCTGTTCCTTGGGAGGGTCTCCTCTGAGTGATTGACTACCCGTC
AGCGGGGGTCTTTCATTTGGGGGCTCGTCCGGGATCGGGAGACCCCTGCCCAGGGACCACCGACCCACCA
CCGGGAGGCAAGCTGGCCAGCAACTTATCTGTGTCTGTCCGATTGTCTAGTGTCTATGACTGATTTTATG
CGCCTGCGTCGGTACTAGTTAGCTAACTAGCTCTGTATCTGGCGGACCCGTGGTGGAACTGACGAGTTCT
GAACACCCGGCCGCAACCCTGGGAGACGTCCCAGGGACTTTGGGGGCCGTTTTTGTGGCCCGACCTGAGG
AAGGGAGTCGATGTGGAATCCGACCCCGTCAGGATATGTGGTTCTGGTAGGAGACGAGAACCTAAAACAG
TTCCCGCCTCCGTCTGAATTTTTGCTTTCGGTTTGGAACCGAAGCCGCGCGTCTTGTCTGCTGCAGCGCT
GCAGCATCGTTCTGTGTTGTCTCTGTCTGACTGTGTTTCTGTATTTGTCTGAAAATTAGGGCCAGACTGT
TACCACTCCCTTAAGTTTGACCTTAGGTCACTGGAAAGATGTCGAGCGGATCGCTCACAACCAGTCGGTA
GATGTCAAGAAGAGACGTTGGGTTACCTTCTGCTCTGCAGAATGGCCAACCTTTAACGTCGGATGGCCGC
GAGACGGCACCTTTAACCGAGACCTCATCACCCAGGTTAAGATCAAGGTCTTTTCACCTGGCCCGCATGG
ACACCCAGACCAGGTCCCCTACATCGTGACCTGGGAAGCCTTGGCTTTTGACCCCCCTCCCTGGGTCAAG
CCCTTTGTACACCCTAAGCCTCCGCCTCCTCTTCCTCCATCCGCCCCGTCTCTCCCCCTTGAACCTCCTC
GTTCGACCCCGCCTCGATCCTCCCTTTATCCAGCCCTCACTCCTTCTCTAGGCGCCGGCCGGATCAGCTT
ACCATGACCGAGTACAAGCCCACGGTGCGCCTCGCCACCCGCGACGACGTCCCCAGGGCCGTACGCACCC
TCGCCGCCGCGTTCGCCGACTACCCCGCCACGCGCCACACCGTCGATCCGGACCGCCACATCGAGCGGGT
CACCGAGCTGCAAGAACTCTTCCTCACGCGCGTCGGGCTCGACATCGGCAAGGTGTGGGTCGCGGACGAC
GGCGCCGCGGTGGCGGTCTGGACCACGCCGGAGAGCGTCGAAGCGGGGGCGGTGTTCGCCGAGATCGGCC
CGCGCATGGCCGAGTTGAGCGGTTCCCGGCTGGCCGCGCAGCAACAGATGGAAGGCCTCCTGGCGCCGCA
CCGGCCCAAGGAGCCCGCGTGGTTCCTGGCCACCGTCGGCGTCTCGCCCGACCACCAGGGCAAGGGTCTG
GGCAGCGCCGTCGTGCTCCCCGGAGTGGAGGCGGCCGAGCGCGCCGGGGTGCCCGCCTTCCTGGAGACCT
CCGCGCCCCGCAACCTCCCCTTCTACGAGCGGCTCGGCTTCACCGTCACCGCCGACGTCGAGGTGCCCGA
AGGACCGCGCACCTGGTGCATGACCCGCAAGCCCGGTGCCTGACGCCCGCCCCACGACCCGCAGCGCCCG
ACCGAAAGGAGCGCACGACCCCATGCATCGGATCTCCCGATCCCCTATGGTGCACTCTCAGTACAATCTG
CTCTGATGCCGCATAGTTAAGCCAGTATCTGCTCCCTGCTTGTGTGTTGGAGGTCGCTGAGTAGTGCGCG
AGCAAAATTTAAGCTACAACAAGGCAAGGCTTGACCGACAATTGCATGAAGAATCTGCTTAGGGTTAGGC
GTTTTGCGCTGCTTCGCGATGTACGGGCCAGATATACGCGTTGACATTGATTATTGACTAGTTATTAATA
GTAATCAATTACGGGGTCATTAGTTCATAGCCCATATATGGAGTTCCGCGTTACATAACTTACGGTAAAT
GGCCCGCCTGGCTGACCGCCCAACGACCCCCGCCCATTGACGTCAATAATGACGTATGTTCCCATAGTAA
CGCCAATAGGGACTTTCCATTGACGTCAATGGGTGGAGTATTTACGGTAAACTGCCCACTTGGCAGTACA
TCAAGTGTATCATATGCCAAGTACGCCCCCTATTGACGTCAATGACGGTAAATGGCCCGCCTGGCATTAT
GCCCAGTACATGACCTTATGGGACTTTCCTACTTGGCAGTACATCTACGTATTAGTCATCGCTATTACCA
TGGTGATGCGGTTTTGGCAGTACATCAATGGGCGTGGATAGCGGTTTGACTCACGGGGATTTCCAAGTCT
CCACCCCATTGACGTCAATGGGAGTTTGTTTTGGCACCAAAATCAACGGGACTTTCCAAAATGTCGTAAC
AACTCCGCCCCATTGACGCAAATGGGCGGTAGGCGTGTACGGTGGGAGGTCTATATAAGCAGAGCTCTCT
GGCTAACTAGAGAACCCACTGCTTACTGGCTTATCGAAATTAATACGACTCACTATAGGGAGACCCAAGC
TTGGTACCGAGCTCGGATCAGCCACCATGGACTACAAAGACGATGACGATAAAGGATCCAGTAAACTGTC
GTTTCGGGCGCGGGCGCTGGACGCCTCGAAGCCGCTGCCGGTCTTCCGCTGTGAGGATCTGCCCGACCTG
CACGAATACGCCTCGATAAACCGGGCCGTGCCGCAGATGCCCACCGGGATGGAGAAGGAAGAGGAGTCGG
AACACCATCTTCAGCGGGCTATTTCTGCACAGCAGGTGTACGGCGAGAAGCGGGATAACATGGTTATTCC
AGTTCCTGAAGCAGAGAGTAACATCGCTTACTATGAGTCCATATACCCTGGGGAGTTCAGGATGCCAAAG
CAGCTCATTCACATACAGCCTTTTAGCTTGGACGCTGAACAGCCTGATTACGATCTGGATTCTGAAGATG
AAGTATTTGTGAATAAACTGAAGAAGAAAATGGACATCTGCCCATTGCAGTTTGAGGAGATGATTGACCG
GCTAGAAAAAGGCAGCGGTCAGCAGCCAGTCAGTCTGCAGGAAGCCAAACTACTTCTAAAAGAAGATGAT
GAGTTAATTAGAGAAGTTTATGAATACTGGATTAAAAAGAGGAAAACCTGCCGGGGGTCATCACTTATCC
CGTTGGTAAAACAGGAAAAGCGAGATGGTTCTAGCACAAATGATCCTTACGTGGCTTTTAGAAGACGAAC
TGAGAAAATGCAAACTCGGAAAAACCGTAAGAATGATGAAGCCTCATATGAGAAAATGCTCAAGCTGCGC
CGCGATCTCAGCCGGGCTGTCACCATCCTGGAAATGATCAAGAGACGGGAGAAGAGTAAACGGGAGCTGC
TGCACCTGACCCTGGAAATCATGGAGAAGAGGTATAATTTATAAGAATTCTGCAGATATCCATCACACTG
GCGGCCGCTCGAGCATGCATCTAGAGGGCCGATAAAATAAAAGATTTTATTTAGTCTCCAGAAAAAGGGG
GGAATGAAAGACCCCACCTGTAGGTTTGGCAAGCTAGCTTAAGTAACGCCATTTTGCAAGGCATGGAAAA
ATACATAACTGAGAATAGAGAAGTTCAGATCAAGGTCAGGAACAGATGGAACAGCTGAATATGGGCCAAA
CAGGATATCTGTGGTAAGCAGTTCCTGCCCCGGCTCAGGGCCAAGAACAGATGGAACAGCTGAATATGGG
CCAAACAGGATATCTGTGGTAAGCAGTTCCTGCCCCGGCTCAGGGCCAAGAACAGATGGTCCCCAGATGC
GGTCCAGCCCTCAGCAGTTTCTAGAGAACCATCAGATGTTTCCAGGGTGCCCCAAGGACCTGAAATGACC
CTGTGCCTTATTTGAACTAACCAATCAGTTCGCTTCTCGCTTCTGTTCGCGCGCTTCTGCTCCCCGAGCT
CAATAAAAGAGCCCACAACCCCTCACTCGGGGCGCCAGTCCTCCGATTGACTGAGTCGCCCGGGTACCCG
TGTATCCAATAAACCCTCTTGCAGTTGCATCCGACTTGTGGTCTCGCTGTTCCTTGGGAGGGTCTCCTCT
GAGTGATTGACTACCCGTCAGCGGGGGTCTTTCACATGCAGCATGTATCAAAATTAATTTGGTTTTTTTT
CTTAAGTATTTACATTAAATGGCCATAGTTGCATTAATGAATCGGCCAACGCGCGGGGAGAGGCGGTTTG
CGTATTGGGCGCT
